>Addgene plasmid #47072 | pBXCA3H | depositor full sequence | sequence record 67098 | pBXCA3H sequence 5825 bps
AAGAAACCAATTGTCCATATTGCATCAGACATTGCCGTCACTGCGTCTTTTACTGGCACTTCTCGCTAAC
CAAACCGGTAACCCCGCTTATTAAAAGCATTCTGTAACAAAGCGGGACCAAAGCCATGACAAAAACGCGT
AACAAAAGTGTCTATAATCACGGCAGAAAAGTCCACATTGATTATTTGCACGGCGTCACACTTTGCTATG
CCATAGCATTTTTATCCATAAGATTAGCGGATCCTACCTGACGCTTTTTATCGCAACTCTCTACTGTTTC
TCCATACCCGTTTTTTGGGCTAACAGGAGGAATTAACCATGAGTTGAAGAGCGACCTGCAGACTGGCTGT
GTATAAGGGAGCCTGACATTTATATTCCCCAGAACATCAGGTTAATGGCGTTTTTGATGTCATTTTCGCG
GTGGCTGAGATCAGCCACTTCTTCCCCGATAACGGAGACCGGCACACTGGCCATATCGGTGGTCATCATG
CGCCAGCTTTCATCCCCGATATGCACCACCGGGTAAAGTTCACGGGAGACTTTATCTGACAGCAGACGTG
CACTGGCCAGGGGGATCACCATCCGTCGCCCGGGCGTGTCAATAATATCACTCTGTACATCCACAAACAG
ACGATAACGGCTCTCTCTTTTATAGGTGTAAACCTTAAACTGCATTTCACCAGCCCCTGTTCTCGTCAGC
AAAAGAGCCGTTCATTTCAATAAACCGGGCGACCTCAGCCATCCCTTCCTGATTTTCCGCTTTCCAGCGT
TCGGCACGCAGACGACGGGCTTCATTCTGCATGGTTGTGCTTACCAGACCGGAGATATTGACATCATATA
TGCCTTGAGCAACTGATAGCTGTCGCTGTCAACTGTCACTGTAATACGCTGCTTCATAGCATACCTCTTT
TTGACATACTTCGGGTATACATATCAGTATATATTCTTATACCGCAAAAATCAGCGCGCAAATACGCATA
CTGTTATCTGGCTTTTAGTAAGCCGGATCCACGCGTTTACGCCCCGCCCTGCCACTCATCGCAGTACTGT
TGTAATTCATTAAGCATTCTGCCGACATGGAAGCCATCACAAACGGCATGATGAACCTGAATCGCCAGCG
GCATCAGCACCTTGTCGCCTTGCGTATAATATTTGCCCATGGTGAAAACGGGGGCGAAGAAGTTGTCCAT
ATTGGCCACGTTTAAATCAAAACTGGTGAAACTCACCCAGGGATTGGCTGAGACGAAAAACATATTCTCA
ATAAACCCTTTAGGGAAATAGGCCAGGTTTTCACCGTAACACGCCACATCTTGCGAATATATGTGTAGAA
ACTGCCGGAAATCGTCGTGGTATTCACTCCAGAGCGATGAAAACGTTTCAGTTTGCTCATGGAAAACGGT
GTAACAAGGGTGAACACTATCCCATATCACCAGCTCACCGTCTTTCATTGCCATACGGAATTCCGGATGA
GCATTCATCAGGCGGGCAAGAATGTGAATAAAGGCCGGATAAAACTTGTGCTTATTTTTCTTTACGGTCT
TTAAAAAGGCCGTAATATCCAGCTGAACGGTCTGGTTATAGGTACATTGAGCAACTGACTGAAATGCCTC
AAAATGTTCTTTACGATGCCATTGGGATATATCAACGGTGGTATATCCAGTGATTTTTTTCTCCATTTTA
GCTTCCTTAGCTCCTGAAAATCTCGACGGATCCTAACTCAAAATCCACACATTATACGAGCCGGAAGCAT
AAAGTGTAAAGCCTGGGGTGCCTAATGCGGCCGCCATAGTGACTGGATATGTTGTGTTTTACAGTATTAT
GTAGTCTGTTTTTTATGCAAAATCTAATTTAATATATTGATATTTATATCATTTTACGTTTCTCGTTCAG
CTTTTTTGTACAAACTTGTGATATCGAATTCGCTAGCTACCTTTCTCTTCTTTTTTGGATCTACCTTTCT
CTTCTTTTTTGGGGATCCACTAGTTTTGCTCTTCTGCAGGTCTGAACGATATCTTCGAAGCTCAGAAAAT
CGAATGGCACGAATTAGAAGTTTTGTTTCAAGGTCCACACCATCATCATCACCATCATCATCATCATTAA
TAATCTAGAACAAAAACTCATCTCAGAAGAGGATCTGAATAGCGCCGTCGACCATCATCATCATCATCAT
TGAGTTTAAACGGTCTCCAGCTTGGCTGTTTTGGCGGATGAGAGAAGATTTTCAGCCTGATACAGATTAA
ATCAGAACGCAGAAGCGGTCTGATAAAACAGAATTTGCCTGGCGGCAGTAGCGCGGTGGTCCCACCTGAC
CCCATGCCGAACTCAGAAGTGAAACGCCGTAGCGCCGATGGTAGTGTGGGGTCTCCCCATGCGAGAGTAG
GGAACTGCCAGGCATCAAATAAAACGAAAGGCTCAGTCGAAAGACTGGGCCTTTCGTTTTATCTGTTGTT
TGTCGGTGAACGCTCTCCTGAGTAGGACAAATCCGCCGGGAGCGGATTTGAACGTTGCGAAGCAACGGCC
CGGAGGGTGGCGGGCAGGACGCCCGCCATAAACTGCCAGGCATCAAATTAAGCAGAAGGCCATCCTGACG
GATGGCCTTTTTGCGTTTCTACAAACTCTTTTGTTTATTTTTCTAAATACATTCAAATATGTATCCGCTC
ATGAGACAATAACCCTGATAAATGCTTCAATAATATTGAAAAAGGAAGAGTATGAGTATTCAACATTTCC
GTGTCGCCCTTATTCCCTTTTTTGCGGCATTTTGCCTTCCTGTTTTTGCTCACCCAGAAACGCTGGTGAA
AGTAAAAGATGCTGAAGATCAGTTGGGTGCACGAGTGGGTTACATCGAACTGGATCTCAACAGCGGTAAG
ATCCTTGAGAGTTTTCGCCCCGAAGAACGTTTTCCAATGATGAGCACTTTTAAAGTTCTGCTATGTGGCG
CGGTATTATCCCGTGTTGACGCCGGGCAAGAGCAACTCGGTCGCCGCATACACTATTCTCAGAATGACTT
GGTTGAGTACTCACCAGTCACAGAAAAGCATCTTACGGATGGCATGACAGTAAGAGAATTATGCAGTGCT
GCCATAACCATGAGTGATAACACTGCGGCCAACTTACTTCTGACAACGATCGGAGGACCGAAGGAGCTAA
CCGCTTTTTTGCACAACATGGGGGATCATGTAACTCGCCTTGATCGTTGGGAACCGGAGCTGAATGAAGC
CATACCAAACGACGAGCGTGACACCACGATGCCTGTAGCAATGGCAACAACGTTGCGCAAACTATTAACT
GGCGAACTACTTACTCTAGCTTCCCGGCAACAATTAATAGACTGGATGGAGGCGGATAAAGTTGCAGGAC
CACTTCTGCGCTCGGCCCTTCCGGCTGGCTGGTTTATTGCTGATAAATCTGGAGCCGGTGAGCGTGGGTC
TCGCGGTATCATTGCAGCACTGGGGCCAGATGGTAAGCCCTCCCGTATCGTAGTTATCTACACGACGGGG
AGTCAGGCAACTATGGATGAACGAAATAGACAGATCGCTGAGATAGGTGCCTCACTGATTAAGCATTGGT
AACTGTCAGACCAAGTTTACTCATATATACTTTAGATTGATTTAAAACTTCATTTTTAATTTAAAAGGAT
CTAGGTGAAGATCCTTTTTGATAATCTCATGACCAAAATCCCTTAACGTGAGTTTTCGTTCCACTGAGCG
TCAGACCCCGTAGAAAAGATCAAAGGATCTTCTTGAGATCCTTTTTTTCTGCGCGTAATCTGCTGCTTGC
AAACAAAAAAACCACCGCTACCAGCGGTGGTTTGTTTGCCGGATCAAGAGCTACCAACTCTTTTTCCGAA
GGTAACTGGCTTCAGCAGAGCGCAGATACCAAATACTGTCCTTCTAGTGTAGCCGTAGTTAGGCCACCAC
TTCAAGAACTCTGTAGCACCGCCTACATACCTCGCTCTGCTAATCCTGTTACCAGTGGCTGCTGCCAGTG
GCGATAAGTCGTGTCTTACCGGGTTGGACTCAAGACGATAGTTACCGGATAAGGCGCAGCGGTCGGGCTG
AACGGGGGGTTCGTGCACACAGCCCAGCTTGGAGCGAACGACCTACACCGAACTGAGATACCTACAGCGT
GAGCTATGAGAAAGCGCCACGCTTCCCGAAGGGAGAAAGGCGGACAGGTATCCGGTAAGCGGCAGGGTCG
GAACAGGAGAGCGCACGAGGGAGCTTCCAGGGGGAAACGCCTGGTATCTTTATAGTCCTGTCGGGTTTCG
CCACCTCTGACTTGAGCGTCGATTTTTGTGATGCTCGTCAGGGGGGCGGAGCCTATGGAAAAACGCCAGC
AACGCGGCCTTTTTACGGTTCCTGGCCTTTTGCTGGCCTTTTGCTCACATGTTCTTTCCTGCGTTATCCC
CTGATTCTGTGGATAACCGTATTACCGCCTTTGAGTGAGCTGATACCGCTCGCCGCAGCCGAACGACCGA
GCGCAGCGAGTCAGTGAGCGAGGAAGCGGAAGTGCCCCTGATGCGGTATTTTCTCCTTACGCATCTGTGC
GGTATTTCACACCGCATATGGTGCACTCTCAGTACAATCTGCTCTGATGCCGCATAGTTAAGCCAGTATA
CACTCCGCTATCGCTACGTGACTGGGTCATGGCTGCGCCCCGACACCCGCCAACACCCGCTGACGCGCCC
TGACGGGCTTGTCTGCTCCCGGCATCCGCTTACAGACAAGCTGTGACCGTCTCCGGGAGCTGCATGTGTC
AGAGGTTTTCACCGTCATCACCGAAACGCGCGAGGCAGCAGATCAATTCGCGCGCGAAGGCGAAGCGGCA
TGCATAATGTGCCTGTCAAATGGACGAAGCAGGGATTCTGCAAACCCTATGCTACTCCGTCAAGCCGTCA
ATTGTCTGATTCGTTACCAATTATGACAACTTGACGGCTACATCATTCACTTTTTCTTCACAACCGGCAC
GGAACTCGCTCGGGCTGGCCCCGGTGCATTTTTTAAATACCCGCGAGAAATAGAGTTGATCGTCAAAACC
AACATTGCGACCGACGGTGGCGATAGGCATCCGGGTGGTGCTCAAAAGCAGCTTCGCCTGGCTGATACGT
TGGTCCTCGCGCCAGCTTAAGACGCTAATCCCTAACTGCTGGCGGAAAAGATGTGACAGACGCGACGGCG
ACAAGCAAACATGCTGTGCGACGCTGGCGATATCAAAATTGCTGTCTGCCAGGTGATCGCTGATGTACTG
ACAAGCCTCGCGTACCCGATTATCCATCGGTGGATGGAGCGACTCGTTAATCGCTTCCATGCGCCGCAGT
AACAATTGCTCAAGCAGATTTATCGCCAGCAGCTCCGAATAGCGCCCTTCCCCTTGCCCGGCGTTAATGA
TTTGCCCAAACAGGTCGCTGAAATGCGGCTGGTGCGCTTCATCCGGGCGAAAGAACCCCGTATTGGCAAA
TATTGACGGCCAGTTAAGCCATTCATGCCAGTAGGCGCGCGGACGAAAGTAAACCCACTGGTGATACCAT
TCGCGAGCCTCCGGATGACGACCGTAGTGATGAATCTCTCCTGGCGGGAACAGCAAAATATCACCCGGTC
GGCAAACAAATTCTCGTCCCTGATTTTTCACCACCCCCTGACCGCGAATGGTGAGATTGAGAATATAACC
TTTCATTCCCAGCGGTCGGTCGATAAAAAAATCGAGATAACCGTTGGCCTCAATCGGCGTTAAACCCGCC
ACCAGATGGGCATTAAACGAGTATCCCGGCAGCAGGGGATCATTTTGCGCTTCAGCCATACTTTTCATAC
TCCCGCCATTCAGAG
Features (pLannotate 1.2.2; 20 found; start..end, strand, type, name):
    120..285     +  promoter       araBAD promoter: araBAD; promoter of the L-arabinose operon of E. coli; the araC regulatory gene is transcribed in the opposite direction (Guzman et al., 1995)
    373..675     -  CDS            ccdB: CCDB_ECOLI - Also known as G, letB, letD. Experimental evidence at protein level: Swiss-Prot protein existence level 1. Toxic component of a type II toxin-antitoxin (TA) system, functioning in plasmid maintainence. Responsible for the post- segregational killing (PSK) of plasmid-free cells, also referred to as a plasmid addiction system. Half-life of over 2 hours. Cell killing by CcdB is accompanied by filamentation, defects in chromosome and plasmid segregation, defects in cell division, formation of anucleate cells, decreased DNA synthesis and plasmid loss. Interferes with the activity of DN
    680..838     -  CDS            ccdA (fragment): CCDA_ECO57 - Also known as H, letA. Experimental evidence at protein level: Swiss-Prot protein existence level 1. Antitoxin component of a type II toxin-antitoxin (TA) system which inhibits the post-segregational killing (PSK) of plasmid-free cells, also referred to as a plasmid addiction system. Binds to and blocks the activity of CcdB; will also remove bound CcdB protein from the CcdB-GyrA complex by forming a CcdA-CcdB complex, a process termed rejuvenation. Functions as a transcriptional corepressor for the ccdAB operon, repression also requires CcdB (By similarity). From Escherichia coli
   1017..1676    -  CDS            CmR: chloramphenicol acetyltransferase; cat; confers resistance to chloramphenicol
   1677..1706    -  promoter       cat promoter (fragment): promoter of the E. coli cat gene encoding chloramphenicol acetyltransferase
   1730..1760    -  promoter       lac UV5 promoter: E. coli lac promoter with an "up" mutation
   1785..1909    -  protein_bind   attR1: mutant version of attR; recombination site for the Gateway® LR reaction LR Clonase™
   1928..1948    -  CDS            SV40 NLS: nuclear localization signal of SV40 (simian virus 40) large T antigen
   1952..1972    -  CDS            SV40 NLS: nuclear localization signal of SV40 (simian virus 40) large T antigen
   2002..2043    +  CDS            AviTag™ (fragment): peptide tag that allows for enzymatic biotinylation
   2153..2170    +  CDS            capTEV™ (fragment): composite tag for in vivo biotinylation, TEV protease cleavage, and 6xHis tagging
   2277..2392    +  ncRNA          5S rRNA: Accession: RF00001 - 5S ribosomal RNA
   2396..2482    +  terminator     rrnB T1 terminator: Escherichia coli rrnB; transcription terminator T1 from the E. coli rrnB gene
   2574..2601    +  terminator     rrnB T2 terminator: transcription terminator T2 from the E. coli rrnB gene
   2620..2711    +  promoter       AmpR promoter: bla
   2712..3572    +  CDS            AmpR: β-lactamase; bla; confers resistance to ampicillin, carbenicillin, and related antibiotics
   3743..4331    +  rep_origin     ori: high-copy-number ColE1/pMB1/pBR322/pUC origin of replication
   4517..4657    -  misc_feature   bom: basis of mobility region from pBR322
   4759..4799    -  CDS            rop (fragment): Rop protein, which maintains plasmids at low copy number; rop
   4921..5799    -  CDS            araC: L-arabinose regulatory protein; araC
