[The description below was written by a language model from this plasmid's Addgene catalogue record and pLannotate feature annotations shown in this document.]
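Description:
pBXCA3H is an empty bacterial expression backbone derived from pBAD24 and adapted for FX cloning, a high-throughput subcloning system developed for structural biology. It replicates in E. coli from a ColE1/pMB1-type origin, flanked by the pBR322 bom region and a fragment of rop, and carries a β-lactamase gene for ampicillin selection. Expression is driven by the araBAD promoter, with the divergently transcribed araC regulator present on the plasmid, so transcription of a cloned gene is induced with L-arabinose. The rrnB T1 and T2 terminators lie downstream of the expression region.

Between the promoter and the tag-coding region, the unmodified vector holds a counterselection stuffer in reverse orientation. This stuffer consists of the ccdB toxin gene, a ccdA fragment and a chloramphenicol acetyltransferase gene with its promoter. Because CcdB poisons gyrase in ordinary strains, the empty vector is maintained in the CcdB-tolerant strain DB3.1 under both chloramphenicol and ampicillin. Replacing the cassette with an open reading frame removes the toxin, which allows recombinants to be recovered in standard hosts.

An inserted gene is fused at its C terminus to an Avi-tag for enzymatic biotinylation, followed by a 3C (PreScission) protease site and a decahistidine tag. This arrangement supports affinity purification, with the His tag removable by 3C cleavage while the Avi-tag stays on the protein. The automated annotation detects the Avi-tag and a short His-related match. It also lists attR1 and SV40 NLS hits within or beside the stuffer, which probably reflect the origin of the cassette or chance similarity rather than functional elements of the design. The catalogue gives the backbone as 5,779 bp, whereas the deposited sequence is 5,825 nt.
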