Addgene plasmid #47072: pBXCA3H
Purpose: (Empty Backbone) FX cloning E.coli expression vector with araBAD promoter and C-terminal Avi-tag, 3C protease site and 10x His tag
Depositing lab: Raimund Dutzler & Eric Geertsma. Depositing organization: University of Zurich. Publication: A versatile and efficient high-throughput cloning tool for structural biology. Geertsma ER, Dutzler R. Biochemistry. 2011 Apr 19;50(15):3272-8. Epub 2011 Mar 25. 10.1021/bi200178z PubMed 21410291.
Backbone
  Vector backbone: pBAD24
  Backbone manufacturer: LM Guzman
  Backbone size (bp): 5779
  Modifications to backbone: modified for compatibility with FX cloning and added tags/fusion proteins
  Vector type: Bacterial Expression
  Promoter: araBAD
  Tag / fusion protein: Avi-tag (C terminal on backbone); 3C protease site (PreScission site) (C terminal on backbone); decaHIS (10x His) (C terminal on backbone)
Growth in bacteria
  Bacterial resistance: Chloramphenicol and Ampicillin, 25 & 100 μg/mL
  Growth temperature: 37°C
  Growth strain: DB3.1
  Copy number: Unknown
Gene/Insert
  Cloning method: Unknown
  Sequencing primers: 5′ pBAD-F; 3′ pBAD-R
Terms and licenses: Academic/Nonprofit Terms; Industry Terms: Not Available to Industry
How to cite: pBXCA3H was a gift from Raimund Dutzler & Eric Geertsma (Addgene plasmid # 47072 ; http://n2t.net/addgene:47072 ; RRID:Addgene_47072)
