>Addgene plasmid #47072 | pBXCA3H | addgene partial sequence | sequence record 73140 | CAT-R 5'-GCAACTGACTGAAATGCCTC-3'
ATATCAACGGTGGTATATCCAGTGATTTTTTTCTCCATTTTAGCTTCCTTAGCTCCTGAAAATCTCGACG
GATCCTAACTCAAAATCCACACATTATACGAGCCGGAAGCATAAAGTGTAAAGCCTGGGGTGCCTAATGC
GGCCGCCATAGTGACTGGATATGTTGTGTTTTACAGTATTATGTAGTCTGTTTTTTATGCAAAATCTAAT
TTAATATATTGATATTTATATCATTTTACGTTTCTCGTTCAGCTTTTTTGTACAAACTTGTGATATCGAA
TTCGCTAGCTACCTTTCTCTTCTTTTTTGGATCTACCTTTCTCTTCTTTTTTGGGGATCCACTAGTTTTG
CTCTTCTGCAGGTCTGAACGATATCTTCGAAGCTCAGAAAATCGAATGGCACGAATTAGAAGTTTTGTTT
CAAGGTCCACACCATCATCATCACCATCATCATCATCATTAATAATCTAGAACAAAAACTCATCTCAGAA
GAGGATCTGAATAGCGCCGTCGACCATCATCATCATCATCATTGAGTTTAAACGGTCTCCAGCTTGGCTG
TTTTGGCGGATGAGAGAAGATTTTCAGCCTGATACAGATTAAATCAGAACGCAGAAGCGGTCTGATAAAA
CAGAATTTGCCTGGCGGCAGTAGCGCGGTGGTCCCACCTGACCCCATGCCGAACTCAGAAGTGAAACGCC
GTAGCGCCGATGGTAGTGTGGGGTCTCCCCATGCGAGAGTAGGGAACTGCCAGGCATCAAATAAAACGAA
AGGCTCAGTCGAAAGACTGGGCCTTTCGTTTTATCTGTTGTTTGTCGGTGAACGCTCTCCTGAGTAGGAC
AAATCCGCCGGGAGCGGATTTGAACGTTGCGAAGCAACGC
