>Addgene plasmid #47072 | pBXCA3H | addgene partial sequence | sequence record 73141 | pBAD-F 5'-ATGCCATAGCATTTTTATCC-3'
ATCGCAACTCTCTACTGTTTCTCCATACCCGTTTTTTGGGCTAACAGGAGGAATTAACCATGAGTTGAAG
AGCGACCTGCAGACTGGCTGTGTATAAGGGAGCCTGACATTTATATTCCCCAGAACATCAGGTTAATGGC
GTTTTTGATGTCATTTTCGCGGTGGCTGAGATCAGCCACTTCTTCCCCGATAACGGAGACCGGCACACTG
GCCATATCGGTGGTCATCATGCGCCAGCTTTCATCCCCGATATGCACCACCGGGTAAAGTTCACGGGAGA
CTTTATCTGACAGCAGACGTGCACTGGCCAGGGGGATCACCATCCGTCGCCCGGGCGTGTCAATAATATC
ACTCTGTACATCCACAAACAGACGATAACGGCTCTCTCTTTTATAGGTGTAAACCTTAAACTGCATTTCA
CCAGCCCCTGTTCTCGTCAGCAAAAGAGCCGTTCATTTCAATAAACCGGGCGACCTCAGCCATCCCTTCC
TGATTTTCCGCTTTCCAGCGTTCGGCACGCAGACGACGGGCTTCATTCTGCATGGTTGTGCTTACCAGAC
CGGAGATATTGACATCATATATGCCTTGAGCAACTGATAGCTGTCGCTGTCAACTGTCACTGTAATACGC
TGCTTCATAGCATACCTCTTTTTGACATACTTCGGGTATACATATCAGTATATATTCTTATACCGCAAAA
ATCAGCGCGCAAATACGCATACTGTTATCTGGCTTTTAGTAAGCCGGATCCACGCGTTTACGCCCCGCCC
TGCCACTCATCGCAGTACTGTTGTAATTCATTAAGCATTCTGCCGACATGGAAGCCATCACAAACGGCAT
GATGAACCTGAATCGCCAGCGGCATCAGCACCTTGTCGCCTTGCGTATAATATTTGCCCATGGTGAAAAC
GGGGGCGAAGAAGTTGTCCATATTGGCCACGTTTAAATCAAAACTGGTGAAACTCACCCAGG
