>Addgene plasmid #47072 | pBXCA3H | addgene partial sequence | sequence record 79567 | pBAD-R 5'-GATTTAATCTGTATCAGG-3'
AACTCAATGATGATGATGATGATGGTCGACGGCGCTATTCAGATCCTCTTCTGAGATGAGTTTTTGTTCT
AGATTATTAATGATGATGATGATGGTGATGATGATGGTGTGGACCTTGAAACAAAACTTCTAATTCGTGC
CATTCGATTTTCTGAGCTTCGAAGATATCGTTCAGACCTGCAGAAGAGCAAAACTAGTGGATCCCCAAAA
AAGAAGAGAAAGGTAGATCCAAAAAAGAAGAGAAAGGTAGCTAGCGAATTCGATATCACAAGTTTGTACA
AAAAAGCTGAACGAGAAACGTAAAATGATATAAATATCAATATATTAAATTAGATTTTGCATAAAAAACA
GACTACATAATACTGTAAAACACAACATATCCAGTCACTATGGCGGCCGCATTAGGCACCCCAGGCTTTA
CACTTTATGCTTCCGGCTCGTATAATGTGTGGATTTTGAGTTAGGATCCGTCGAGATTTTCAGGAGCTAA
GGAAGCTAAAATGGAGAAAAAAATCACTGGATATACCACCGTTGATATATCCCAATGGCATCGTAAAGAA
CATTTTGAGGCATTTCAGTCAGTTGCTCAATGTACCTATAACCAGACCGTTCAGCTGGATATTACGGCCT
TTTTAAAGACCGTAAAGAAAAATAAGCACAAGTTTTATCCGGCCTTTATTCACATTCTTGCCCGCCTGAT
GAATGCTCATCCGGAATTCCGTATGGCAATGAAAGACGGTGAGCTGGTGATATGGGATAGTGTTCACCCT
TGTTACACCGTTTTCCATGAGCAAACTGAAACGTTTTCATCGCTCTGGAGTGAATACCACGACGATTTCC
GGCAGTTTCTACACATATATTCGCAAGATGTGG
